Addgene plasmid #143903: TFORF1017
Purpose: Lentiviral vector for overexpressing transcription factor ORFs with unique 24-bp barcodes. Barcodes facilitate identification of transcription factors in pooled screens.
Depositing lab: Feng Zhang. Depositing organization: Broad Institute. Publication: A transcription factor atlas of directed differentiation. Joung J, Ma S, Tay T, Geiger-Schuller KR, Kirchgatterer PC, Verdine VK, Guo B, Arias-Garcia MA, Allen WE, Singh A, Kuksenko O, Abudayyeh OO, Gootenberg JS, Fu Z, Macrae RK, Buenrostro JD, Regev A, Zhang F. Cell. 2023 Jan 5;186(1):209-229.e26. doi: 10.1016/j.cell.2022.11.026. PubMed 36608654.
Backbone
  Vector backbone: pLX_TRC317
  Backbone manufacturer: Broad Institute Genetic Perturbation Platform
  Backbone size w/o insert (bp): 8264
  Vector type: Mammalian Expression, Lentiviral
  Selectable markers: Puromycin
Growth in bacteria
  Bacterial resistance: Ampicillin, 100 μg/mL
  Growth temperature: 37°C
  Growth strain: NEB Stable
  Copy number: High Copy
Gene/Insert
  Gene/Insert name: ZNF548
  Species: H. sapiens (human)
  Insert size (bp): 1739
  Entrez Gene: ZNF548 (a.k.a. FLJ32932)
  Promoter: EF1a
  Cloning method: Unknown
  Sequencing primers: 5′ GGGTGGAGACTGAAGTTAGGCCAG; 3′ CACATAGCGTAAAAGGAGCAACATAG
Terms and licenses: Academic/Nonprofit Terms; Industry Terms: Not Available to Industry
Depositor comments: NM_001172773,ENST00000336128 . The transcription factor ORF portion of this plasmid was synthesized by Genewiz. Please test multiple small colonies in case of plasmid recombination. To make this collection available in a timely manner, a portion of this collection was not fully sequenced by Addgene. If an Addgene verified full plasmid sequence is not available, please contact us prior to placing an order to request the full sequence.
How to cite: TFORF1017 was a gift from Feng Zhang (Addgene plasmid # 143903 ; http://n2t.net/addgene:143903 ; RRID:Addgene_143903)
