[The description below was written by a language model from this plasmid's Addgene catalogue record and pLannotate feature annotations shown in this document.]
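Description:
TFORF1017 is a third-generation-style, self-inactivating lentiviral expression plasmid built on the pLX_TRC317 backbone from the Broad Institute Genetic Perturbation Platform. It carries the human zinc-finger gene ZNF548 as one member of a barcoded transcription factor ORF library. In bacteria it is maintained through a high-copy ColE1/pUC-type origin and selected with ampicillin via the β-lactamase gene. An f1 origin and remnants of a lac/T7/T3 cloning region are also present in the backbone. The depositor warns that the plasmid may recombine, which is common for LTR-containing vectors.

The viral portion begins with an RSV promoter fused to a truncated HIV-1 5' LTR, which drives genomic RNA production in packaging cells. It is followed by the Ψ packaging signal, a gag fragment and the Rev response element for Rev-dependent nuclear export. It ends in a ΔU3 3' LTR that inactivates the LTR promoter after integration, with an SV40 poly(A) signal downstream. Within the provirus, an SV40 early promoter/origin region precedes the puromycin N-acetyltransferase gene, allowing selection of transduced mammalian cells. A cPPT/CTS element sits after this cassette. The EF-1α promoter then drives the synthesized ZNF548 ORF, which the automated annotation detects only as two fragments flanking an unannotated stretch. A WPRE downstream enhances transcript expression.

According to the record, each construct in the collection carries a unique 24-bp barcode, although it is not annotated in the feature table. The barcode allows the overexpressed factor to be identified in pooled screens, such as those probing directed differentiation.
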