Features (pLannotate 1.2.2; 32 found; start..end, strand, type, name):
      5..231     +  promoter       RSV promoter: Rous sarcoma virus enhancer/promoter
    232..412     +  LTR            5' LTR (truncated): truncated 5' long terminal repeat (LTR) from HIV-1
    459..584     +  misc_feature   HIV-1 Ψ: packaging signal of human immunodeficiency virus type 1
    568..931     +  CDS            HIV-1 gag (fragment): gag protein from human immunodeficiency virus 1; gag
   1077..1310    +  misc_feature   RRE: The Rev response element (RRE) of HIV-1 allows for Rev-dependent mRNA export from the nucleus to the cytoplasm.
   1687..1713    +  CDS            Rev (fragment): human immunodeficiency virus 1 (HIV-1) Rev protein; rev; enhances nuclear export of unspliced and incompletely spliced viral mRNAs
   1720..1743    +  promoter       SV40 promoter (fragment): SV40 early promoter
   1744..1815    +  promoter       SV40 promoter (fragment): SV40 enhancer and early promoter
   1839..1974    +  rep_origin     SV40 ori: SV40 origin of replication
   2020..2616    +  CDS            PuroR (fragment): puromycin N-acetyltransferase; pac from Streptomyces; confers resistance to puromycin
   2665..2782    +  misc_feature   cPPT/CTS: central polypurine tract and central termination sequence of HIV-1
   2847..2913    +  CDS            small t antigen (fragment): SV40 (simian virus 40) small t antigen
   2920..4098    +  promoter       EF-1α promoter: strong constitutive promoter for human elongation factor EF-1α
   4151..4807    +  CDS            ZNF548 (fragment): ZN548_HUMAN - Experimental evidence at protein level: Swiss-Prot protein existence level 1. May be involved in transcriptional regulation. From Homo sapiens (Human).
   5657..5749    +  CDS            ZNF548 (fragment): ZN548_HUMAN - Experimental evidence at protein level: Swiss-Prot protein existence level 1. May be involved in transcriptional regulation. From Homo sapiens (Human).
   5765..5818    +  promoter       U6 promoter (fragment): RNA polymerase III promoter for human U6 snRNA
   5860..6448    +  misc_feature   WPRE: woodchuck hepatitis virus posttranscriptional regulatory element
   6499..6518    +  misc_feature   cPPT/CTS (fragment): central polypurine tract and central termination sequence of HIV-1
   6520..6753    +  LTR            3' LTR (ΔU3): self-inactivating 3' long terminal repeat (LTR) from HIV-1
   6831..6952    +  polyA_signal   SV40 poly(A) signal: SV40 polyadenylation signal
   6992..7127    +  rep_origin     SV40 ori: SV40 origin of replication
   7148..7166    -  promoter       T7 promoter: promoter for bacteriophage T7 RNA polymerase
   7174..7329    +  CDS            lacZα (fragment): LacZα fragment of β-galactosidase; lacZ fragment
   7334..7762    +  rep_origin     f1 ori (sequence partly withheld): f1 bacteriophage origin of replication; arrow indicates direction of (+) strand synthesis
   7815..7919    +  promoter       AmpR promoter: bla
   7920..8780    +  CDS            AmpR: β-lactamase; bla; confers resistance to ampicillin, carbenicillin, and related antibiotics
   8951..9539    +  rep_origin     ori: high-copy-number ColE1/pMB1/pBR322/pUC origin of replication
   9722..9814    +  CDS            lacI (fragment): lac repressor; lacI; The lac repressor binds to the lac operator to inhibit transcription in E. coli. This inhibition can be relieved by adding lactose or isopropyl-β-D-thiogalactopyranoside (IPTG).
   9827..9848    +  protein_bind   CAP binding site: CAP binding activates transcription in the presence of cAMP. E. coli catabolite activator protein
   9863..9893    +  promoter       lac promoter: promoter for the E. coli lac operon
   9901..9917    +  protein_bind   lac operator: The lac repressor binds to the lac operator to inhibit transcription in E. coli. This inhibition can be relieved by adding lactose or isopropyl-β-D-thiogalactopyranoside (IPTG). lac repressor encoded by lacI
   9962..9980    +  promoter       T3 promoter: promoter for bacteriophage T3 RNA polymerase
>Addgene plasmid #143903 | TFORF1017 | addgene full sequence | sequence record 404569 | Addgene NGS Result
TTAATGTAGTCTTATGCAATACTCTTGTAGTCTTGCAACATGGTAACGATGAGTTAGCAACATGCCTTAC
AAGGAGAGAAAAAGCACCGTGCATGCCGATTGGTGGAAGTAAGGTGGTACGATCGTGCCTTATTAGGAAG
GCAACAGACGGGTCTGACATGGATTGGACGAACCACTGAATTGCCGCATTGCAGAGATATTGTATTTAAG
TGCCTAGCTCGATACATAAACGGGTCTCTCTGGTTAGACCAGATCTGAGCCTGGGAGCTCTCTGGCTAAC
TAGGGAACCCACTGCTTAAGCCTCAATAAAGCTTGCCTTGAGTGCTTCAAGTAGTGTGTGCCCGTCTGTT
GTGTGACTCTGGTAACTAGAGATCCCTCAGACCCTTTTAGTCAGTGTGGAAAATCTCTAGCAGTGGCGCC
CGAACAGGGACTTGAAAGCGAAAGGGAAACCAGAGGAGCTCTCTCGACGCAGGACTCGGCTTGCTGAAGC
GCGCACGGCAAGAGGCGAGGGGCGGCGACTGGTGAGTACGCCAAAAATTTTGACTAGCGGAGGCTAGAAG
GAGAGAGATGGGTGCGAGAGCGTCAGTATTAAGCGGGGGAGAATTAGATCGCGATGGGAAAAAATTCGGT
TAAGGCCAGGGGGAAAGAAAAAATATAAATTAAAACATATAGTATGGGCAAGCAGGGAGCTAGAACGATT
CGCAGTTAATCCTGGCCTGTTAGAAACATCAGAAGGCTGTAGACAAATACTGGGACAGCTACAACCATCC
CTTCAGACAGGATCAGAAGAACTTAGATCATTATATAATACAGTAGCAACCCTCTATTGTGTGCATCAAA
GGATAGAGATAAAAGACACCAAGGAAGCTTTAGACAAGATAGAGGAAGAGCAAAACAAAAGTAAGACCAC
CGCACAGCAAGCGGCCGCTGATCTTCAGACCTGGAGGAGGAGATATGAGGGACAATTGGAGAAGTGAATT
ATATAAATATAAAGTAGTAAAAATTGAACCATTAGGAGTAGCACCCACCAAGGCAAAGAGAAGAGTGGTG
CAGAGAGAAAAAAGAGCAGTGGGAATAGGAGCTTTGTTCCTTGGGTTCTTGGGAGCAGCAGGAAGCACTA
TGGGCGCAGCGTCAATGACGCTGACGGTACAGGCCAGACAATTATTGTCTGGTATAGTGCAGCAGCAGAA
CAATTTGCTGAGGGCTATTGAGGCGCAACAGCATCTGTTGCAACTCACAGTCTGGGGCATCAAGCAGCTC
CAGGCAAGAATCCTGGCTGTGGAAAGATACCTAAAGGATCAACAGCTCCTGGGGATTTGGGGTTGCTCTG
GAAAACTCATTTGCACCACTGCTGTGCCTTGGAATGCTAGTTGGAGTAATAAATCTCTGGAACAGATTTG
GAATCACACGACCTGGATGGAGTGGGACAGAGAAATTAACAATTACACAAGCTTAATACACTCCTTAATT
GAAGAATCGCAAAACCAGCAAGAAAAGAATGAACAAGAATTATTGGAATTAGATAAATGGGCAAGTTTGT
GGAATTGGTTTAACATAACAAATTGGCTGTGGTATATAAAATTATTCATAATGATAGTAGGAGGCTTGGT
AGGTTTAAGAATAGTTTTTGCTGTACTTTCTATAGTGAATAGAGTTAGGCAGGGATATTCACCATTATCG
TTTCAGACCCACCTCCCAACCCCGAGGGGACCCATGCATTGCATCTCAATTAGTCAGCAACCAGGTGTGG
AAAGTCCCCAGGCTCCCCAGCAGGCAGAAGTATGCAAAGCATGCGTCTCAATTAGTCAGCAACCATAGTC
CCGCCCCTAACTCCGCCCATCCCGCCCCTAACTCCGCCCAGTTCCGCCCATTCTCCGCCCCATGGCTGAC
TAATTTTTTTTATTTATGCAGAGGCCGAGGCCGCCTCGGCCTCTGAGCTATTCCAGAAGTAGTGAGGAGG
CTTTTTTGGAGGCCTAGGCTTTTGCAAAAAGCTTTCTAGAGGTACCACCGGAGCTTACCATGACCGAGTA
CAAGCCCACGGTGCGCCTCGCCACCCGCGACGACGTCCCCAGGGCCGTACGCACCCTCGCCGCCGCGTTC
GCCGACTACCCCGCCACGCGCCACACCGTCGATCCGGACCGCCACATCGAGCGGGTCACCGAGCTGCAAG
AACTCTTCCTCACGCGCGTCGGGCTCGACATCGGCAAGGTGTGGGTCGCGGACGACGGCGCCGCCGTGGC
GGTCTGGACCACGCCGGAGAGCGTCGAAGCGGGGGCGGTGTTCGCCGAGATCGGCCCGCGCATGGCCGAG
TTGAGCGGTTCCCGGCTGGCCGCGCAGCAACAGATGGAAGGCCTCCTGGCGCCGCACCGGCCCAAGGAGC
CCGCGTGGTTCCTGGCCACCGTCGGCGTCTCGCCCGACCACCAGGGCAAGGGTCTGGGCAGCGCCGTCGT
GCTCCCCGGAGTGGAGGCGGCCGAGCGCGCCGGGGTGCCCGCCTTCCTGGAGACCTCCGCGCCCCGCAAC
CTCCCCTTCTACGAGCGGCTCGGCTTCACCGTCACCGCCGACGTCGAGGTGCCCGAAGGACCGCGCACCT
GGTGCATGACCCGCAAGCCCGGTGCCAGTTAACGAATTCTAGATCTTGAGACAAATGGCAGTATTCATCC
ACAATTTTAAAAGAAAAGGGGGGATTGGGGGGTACAGTGCAGGGGAAAGAATAGTAGACATAATAGCAAC
AGACATACAAACTAAAGAATTACAAAAACAAATTACAAAAATTCAAAATTTTCGGGTTTATTACAGGGAC
AGCAGAGATCCACTTTGGCGCCGGCTCGAGGCCTGCAGGTGCAAAGATGGATAAAGTTTTAAACAGAGAG
GAATCTTTGCAGCTAATGGACCTTCTAGGTCTTGAAAGGAGTGGGAATTGGCTCCGGTGCCCGTCAGTGG
GCAGAGCGCACATCGCCCACAGTCCCCGAGAAGTTGGGGGGAGGGGTCGGCAATTGAACCGGTGCCTAGA
GAAGGTGGCGCGGGGTAAACTGGGAAAGTGATGTCGTGTACTGGCTCCGCCTTTTTCCCGAGGGTGGGGG
AGAACCGTATATAAGTGCAGTAGTCGCCGTGAACGTTCTTTTTCGCAACGGGTTTGCCGCCAGAACACAG
GTAAGTGCCGTGTGTGGTTCCCGCGGGCCTGGCCTCTTTACGGGTTATGGCCCTTGCGTGCCTTGAATTA
CTTCCACCTGGCTGCAGTACGTGATTCTTGATCCCGAGCTTCGGGTTGGAAGTGGGTGGGAGAGTTCGAG
GCCTTGCGCTTAAGGAGCCCCTTCGCCTCGTGCTTGAGTTGAGGCCTGGCCTGGGCGCTGGGGCCGCCGC
GTGCGAATCTGGTGGCACCTTCGCGCCTGTCTCGCTGCTTTCGATAAGTCTCTAGCCATTTAAAATTTTT
GATGACCTGCTGCGACGCTTTTTTTCTGGCAAGATAGTCTTGTAAATGCGGGCCAAGATCTGCACACTGG
TATTTCGGTTTTTGGGGCCGCGGGCGGCGACGGGGCCCGTGCGTCCCAGCGCACATGTTCGGCGAGGCGG
GGCCTGCGAGCGCGGCCACCGAGAATCGGACGGGGGTAGTCTCAAGCTGGCCGGCCTGCTCTGGTGCCTG
GCCTCGCGCCGCCGTGTATCGCCCCGCCCTGGGCGGCAAGGCTGGCCCGGTCGGCACCAGTTGCGTGAGC
GGAAAGATGGCCGCTTCCCGGCCCTGCTGCAGGGAGCTCAAAATGGAGGACGCGGCGCTCGGGAGAGCGG
GCGGGTGAGTCACCCACACAAAGGAAAAGGGCCTTTCCGTCCTCAGCCGTCGCTTCATGTGACTCCACGG
AGTACCGGGCGCCGTCCAGGCACCTCGATTAGTTCTCGAGCTTTTGGAGTACGTCGTCTTTAGGTTGGGG
GGAGGGGTTTTATGCGATGGAGTTTCCCCACACTGAGTGGGTGGAGACTGAAGTTAGGCCAGCTTGGCAC
TTGATGTAATTCTCCTTGGAATTTGCCCTTTTTGAGTTTGGATCTTGGTTCATTCTCAAGCCTCAGACAG
TGGTTCAAAGTTTTTTTCTTCCATTTCAGGTGTCGTGAGGCTAGCACCGCCACCATGAACCTGACTGAGG
GTCCCCTGGCGATGGCAGAAATGGACCCTACACAGGGCCGTGTGGTCTTTGAGGACGTGGCCATATATTT
CTCCCAGGAGGAGTGGGGGCACCTTGATGAGGCTCAGAGATTGCTGTACCGTGATGTGATGCTGGAGAAT
TTGGCCCTTTTGTCCTCACTAGGTTCTTGGCATGGAGCTGAGGATGAGGAGGCACCTTCACAGCAAGGTT
TTTCTGTAGGAGTGTCAGAGGTTACAGCTTCAAAGCCCTGTCTGTCCAGCCAGAAGGTCCACCCTAGTGA
GACATGTGGCCCACCCTTGAAAGACATTCTGTGCCTGGTTGAGCACAATGGAATTCATCCTGAGCAACAC
ATATATATTTGTGAGGCAGAGCTTTTTCAGCACCCAAAGCAGCAAATTGGAGAAAATCTTTCCAGAGGGG
ATGATTGGATACCTTCATTTGGGAAGAACCACAGAGTTCACATGGCAGAGGAGATCTTCACATGCATGGA
GGGCTGGAAGGACTTACCAGCCACCTCATGCCTTCTCCAGCACCAGGGCCCTCAAAGCGAGTGGAAGCCA
TACAGGGACACAGAGGACAGAGAAGCCTTTCAGACTGGACAAAATGATTACAAATGTAGTGAATGTGGGA
AAACCTTCACCTGCAGCTATTCATTTGTTGAGCACCAGAAAATCCACACAGGAGAAAGGTCTTATGAATG
TAACAAATGTGGGAAATTCTTTAAGTACAGTGCCAATTTCATGAAACATCAGACAGTTCACACTAGTGAA
AGGACTTATGAGTGCAGAGAATGTGGAAAATCCTTTATGTACAACTACCGACTCATGAGACATAAGCGAG
TTCACACTGGAGAAAGGCCTTATGAGTGCAACACATGTGGGAAATTCTTTCGGTACAGCTCCACATTTGT
TAGACATCAGAGAGTTCACACCGGAGAAAGGCCGTATGAGTGCAGGGAATGTGGGAAATTCTTTATGGAC
AGCTCCACACTCATTAAACATCAGAGAGTTCACACCGGAGAAAGACCTTATAAGTGCAATGATTGTGGGA
AATTTTTTAGGTATATCTCCACACTCATTAGACATCAGAGAATTCACACTGGAGAAAGGCCTTATGAGTG
CAGTGTATGTGGGGAATTGTTTAGGTACAACTCCAGCCTTGTTAAACATTGGAGAAATCACACTGGAGAA
AGGCCTTATAAATGCAGTGAATGTGGGAAATCATTTAGGTACCACTGCAGGCTCATTAGACACCAGAGAG
TCCACACGGGAGAAAGGCCTTATGAGTGCAGCGAATGCGGGAAATTCTTTCGTTACAACTCCAACCTCAT
TAAACATTGGAGAAATCACACTGGAGAAAGGCCTTACGAGTGCAGAGAGTGTGGGAAAGCCTTTAGCCAC
AAGCATATACTTGTTGAGCACCAGAAAATCCACAGTGGAGAAAGACCTTATGAGTGCAGCGAATGCCAGA
AGGCCTTTATTAGAAAGTCTCACCTGGTTCATCACCAGAAAATCCACAGTGAAGAGAGGCTTGTGTGCTC
CATGAATGTGGGGAATTCTTTAGCTAAAACTCCAACCTCATTAAACATCAGAGATTTCACAATGGAGAAA
GTTTACCATTAGTAATGAACTAGTCCGTAACTTGAAAGTATTTCGATTTCTTGGCTTTATATATCTTGTG
GAAAGGACGATATGTGAGTCCTGTGTGGCAGCAGACGCGTTAAGTCGACAATCAACCTCTGGATTACAAA
ATTTGTGAAAGATTGACTGGTATTCTTAACTATGTTGCTCCTTTTACGCTATGTGGATACGCTGCTTTAA
TGCCTTTGTATCATGCTATTGCTTCCCGTATGGCTTTCATTTTCTCCTCCTTGTATAAATCCTGGTTGCT
GTCTCTTTATGAGGAGTTGTGGCCCGTTGTCAGGCAACGTGGCGTGGTGTGCACTGTGTTTGCTGACGCA
ACCCCCACTGGTTGGGGCATTGCCACCACCTGTCAGCTCCTTTCCGGGACTTTCGCTTTCCCCCTCCCTA
TTGCCACGGCGGAACTCATCGCCGCCTGCCTTGCCCGCTGCTGGACAGGGGCTCGGCTGTTGGGCACTGA
CAATTCCGTGGTGTTGTCGGGGAAATCATCGTCCTTTCCTTGGCTGCTCGCCTGTGTTGCCACCTGGATT
CTGCGCGGGACGTCCTTCTGCTACGTCCCTTCGGCCCTCAATCCAGCGGACCTTCCTTCCCGCGGCCTGC
TGCCGGCTCTGCGGCCTCTTCCGCGTCTTCGCCTTCGCCCTCAGACGAGTCGGATCTCCCTTTGGGCCGC
CTCCCCGCGTCGACTTTAAGACCAATGACTTACAAGGCAGCTGTAGATCTTAGCCACTTTTTAAAAGAAA
AGGGGGGACTGGAAGGGCTAATTCACTCCCAACGAAGACAAGATCTGCTTTTTGCTTGTACTGGGTCTCT
CTGGTTAGACCAGATCTGAGCCTGGGAGCTCTCTGGCTAACTAGGGAACCCACTGCTTAAGCCTCAATAA
AGCTTGCCTTGAGTGCTTCAAGTAGTGTGTGCCCGTCTGTTGTGTGACTCTGGTAACTAGAGATCCCTCA
GACCCTTTTAGTCAGTGTGGAAAATCTCTAGCAGTACGTATAGTAGTTCATGTCATCTTATTATTCAGTA
TTTATAACTTGCAAAGAAATGAATATCAGAGAGTGAGAGGAACTTGTTTATTGCAGCTTATAATGGTTAC
AAATAAAGCAATAGCATCACAAATTTCACAAATAAAGCATTTTTTTCACTGCATTCTAGTTGTGGTTTGT
CCAAACTCATCAATGTATCTTATCATGTCTGGCTCTAGCTATCCCGCCCCTAACTCCGCCCATCCCGCCC
CTAACTCCGCCCAGTTCCGCCCATTCTCCGCCCCATGGCTGACTAATTTTTTTTATTTATGCAGAGGCCG
AGGCCGCCTCGGCCTCTGAGCTATTCCAGAAGTAGTGAGGAGGCTTTTTTGGAGGCCTAGGGACGTACCC
AATTCGCCCTATAGTGAGTCGTATTACGCGCGCTCACTGGCCGTCGTTTTACAACGTCGTGACTGGGAAA
ACCCTGGCGTTACCCAACTTAATCGCCTTGCAGCACATCCCCCTTTCGCCAGCTGGCGTAATAGCGAAGA
GGCCCGCACCGATCGCCCTTCCCAACAGTTGCGCAGCCTGAATGGCGAATGGG
[124 nt withheld, positions 7334-7457]
C
[91 nt withheld, positions 7459-7549]
A
[49 nt withheld, positions 7551-7599]
CCTTTGACGTTGGAGTCCACGTTCTTT
[37 nt withheld, positions 7627-7663]
ACCCTATCTCGGTCTATTCTTTTGATTTATAAGGGATTTTGCCGATTTCGGCCTATTGGTTAAAAAATGA
GCTGATTTAACAAAAATTTAACGCGAATTTTAACAAAATATTAACGCTTACAATTTAGGTGGCACTTTTC
GGGGAAATGTGCGCGGAACCCCTATTTGTTTATTTTTCTAAATACATTCAAATATGTATCCGCTCATGAG
ACAATAACCCTGATAAATGCTTCAATAATATTGAAAAAGGAAGAGTATGAGTATTCAACATTTCCGTGTC
GCCCTTATTCCCTTTTTTGCGGCATTTTGCCTTCCTGTTTTTGCTCACCCAGAAACGCTGGTGAAAGTAA
AAGATGCTGAAGATCAGTTGGGTGCACGAGTGGGTTACATCGAACTGGATCTCAACAGCGGTAAGATCCT
TGAGAGTTTTCGCCCCGAAGAACGTTTTCCAATGATGAGCACTTTTAAAGTTCTGCTATGTGGCGCGGTA
TTATCCCGTATTGACGCCGGGCAAGAGCAACTCGGTCGCCGCATACACTATTCTCAGAATGACTTGGTTG
AGTACTCACCAGTCACAGAAAAGCATCTTACGGATGGCATGACAGTAAGAGAATTATGCAGTGCTGCCAT
AACCATGAGTGATAACACTGCGGCCAACTTACTTCTGACAACGATCGGAGGACCGAAGGAGCTAACCGCT
TTTTTGCACAACATGGGGGATCATGTAACTCGCCTTGATCGTTGGGAACCGGAGCTGAATGAAGCCATAC
CAAACGACGAGCGTGACACCACGATGCCTGTAGCAATGGCAACAACGTTGCGCAAACTATTAACTGGCGA
ACTACTTACTCTAGCTTCCCGGCAACAATTAATAGACTGGATGGAGGCGGATAAAGTTGCAGGACCACTT
CTGCGCTCGGCCCTTCCGGCTGGCTGGTTTATTGCTGATAAATCTGGAGCCGGTGAGCGTGGGTCTCGCG
GTATCATTGCAGCACTGGGGCCAGATGGTAAGCCCTCCCGTATCGTAGTTATCTACACGACGGGGAGTCA
GGCAACTATGGATGAACGAAATAGACAGATCGCTGAGATAGGTGCCTCACTGATTAAGCATTGGTAACTG
TCAGACCAAGTTTACTCATATATACTTTAGATTGATTTAAAACTTCATTTTTAATTTAAAAGGATCTAGG
TGAAGATCCTTTTTGATAATCTCATGACCAAAATCCCTTAACGTGAGTTTTCGTTCCACTGAGCGTCAGA
CCCCGTAGAAAAGATCAAAGGATCTTCTTGAGATCCTTTTTTTCTGCGCGTAATCTGCTGCTTGCAAACA
AAAAAACCACCGCTACCAGCGGTGGTTTGTTTGCCGGATCAAGAGCTACCAACTCTTTTTCCGAAGGTAA
CTGGCTTCAGCAGAGCGCAGATACCAAATACTGTTCTTCTAGTGTAGCCGTAGTTAGGCCACCACTTCAA
GAACTCTGTAGCACCGCCTACATACCTCGCTCTGCTAATCCTGTTACCAGTGGCTGCTGCCAGTGGCGAT
AAGTCGTGTCTTACCGGGTTGGACTCAAGACGATAGTTACCGGATAAGGCGCAGCGGTCGGGCTGAACGG
GGGGTTCGTGCACACAGCCCAGCTTGGAGCGAACGACCTACACCGAACTGAGATACCTACAGCGTGAGCT
ATGAGAAAGCGCCACGCTTCCCGAAGGGAGAAAGGCGGACAGGTATCCGGTAAGCGGCAGGGTCGGAACA
GGAGAGCGCACGAGGGAGCTTCCAGGGGGAAACGCCTGGTATCTTTATAGTCCTGTCGGGTTTCGCCACC
TCTGACTTGAGCGTCGATTTTTGTGATGCTCGTCAGGGGGGCGGAGCCTATGGAAAAACGCCAGCAACGC
GGCCTTTTTACGGTTCCTGGCCTTTTGCTGGCCTTTTGCTCACATGTTCTTTCCTGCGTTATCCCCTGAT
TCTGTGGATAACCGTATTACCGCCTTTGAGTGAGCTGATACCGCTCGCCGCAGCCGAACGACCGAGCGCA
GCGAGTCAGTGAGCGAGGAAGCGGAAGAGCGCCCAATACGCAAACCGCCTCTCCCCGCGCGTTGGCCGAT
TCATTAATGCAGCTGGCACGACAGGTTTCCCGACTGGAAAGCGGGCAGTGAGCGCAACGCAATTAATGTG
AGTTAGCTCACTCATTAGGCACCCCAGGCTTTACACTTTATGCTTCCGGCTCGTATGTTGTGTGGAATTG
TGAGCGGATAACAATTTCACACAGGAAACAGCTATGACCATGATTACGCCAAGCGCGCAATTAACCCTCA
CTAAAGGGAACAAAAGCTGGAGCTGCAAGC
