>Addgene plasmid #143903 | TFORF1017 | depositor partial sequence | sequence record 283836 | Insert
ACCGCCACCATGAACCTGACTGAGGGTCCCCTGGCGATGGCAGAAATGGACCCTACACAGGGCCGTGTGG
TCTTTGAGGACGTGGCCATATATTTCTCCCAGGAGGAGTGGGGGCACCTTGATGAGGCTCAGAGATTGCT
GTACCGTGATGTGATGCTGGAGAATTTGGCCCTTTTGTCCTCACTAGGTTCTTGGCATGGAGCTGAGGAT
GAGGAGGCACCTTCACAGCAAGGTTTTTCTGTAGGAGTGTCAGAGGTTACAGCTTCAAAGCCCTGTCTGT
CCAGCCAGAAGGTCCACCCTAGTGAGACATGTGGCCCACCCTTGAAAGACATTCTGTGCCTGGTTGAGCA
CAATGGAATTCATCCTGAGCAACACATATATATTTGTGAGGCAGAGCTTTTTCAGCACCCAAAGCAGCAA
ATTGGAGAAAATCTTTCCAGAGGGGATGATTGGATACCTTCATTTGGGAAGAACCACAGAGTTCACATGG
CAGAGGAGATCTTCACATGCATGGAGGGCTGGAAGGACTTACCAGCCACCTCATGCCTTCTCCAGCACCA
GGGCCCTCAAAGCGAGTGGAAGCCATACAGGGACACAGAGGACAGAGAAGCCTTTCAGACTGGACAAAAT
GATTACAAATGTAGTGAATGTGGGAAAACCTTCACCTGCAGCTATTCATTTGTTGAGCACCAGAAAATCC
ACACAGGAGAAAGGTCTTATGAATGTAACAAATGTGGGAAATTCTTTAAGTACAGTGCCAATTTCATGAA
ACATCAGACAGTTCACACTAGTGAAAGGACTTATGAGTGCAGAGAATGTGGAAAATCCTTTATGTACAAC
TACCGACTCATGAGACATAAGCGAGTTCACACTGGAGAAAGGCCTTATGAGTGCAACACATGTGGGAAAT
TCTTTCGGTACAGCTCCACATTTGTTAGACATCAGAGAGTTCACACCGGAGAAAGGCCGTATGAGTGCAG
GGAATGTGGGAAATTCTTTATGGACAGCTCCACACTCATTAAACATCAGAGAGTTCACACCGGAGAAAGA
CCTTATAAGTGCAATGATTGTGGGAAATTTTTTAGGTATATCTCCACACTCATTAGACATCAGAGAATTC
ACACTGGAGAAAGGCCTTATGAGTGCAGTGTATGTGGGGAATTGTTTAGGTACAACTCCAGCCTTGTTAA
ACATTGGAGAAATCACACTGGAGAAAGGCCTTATAAATGCAGTGAATGTGGGAAATCATTTAGGTACCAC
TGCAGGCTCATTAGACACCAGAGAGTCCACACGGGAGAAAGGCCTTATGAGTGCAGCGAATGCGGGAAAT
TCTTTCGTTACAACTCCAACCTCATTAAACATTGGAGAAATCACACTGGAGAAAGGCCTTACGAGTGCAG
AGAGTGTGGGAAAGCCTTTAGCCACAAGCATATACTTGTTGAGCACCAGAAAATCCACAGTGGAGAAAGA
CCTTATGAGTGCAGCGAATGCCAGAAGGCCTTTATTAGAAAGTCTCACCTGGTTCATCACCAGAAAATCC
ACAGTGAAGAGAGGCTTGTGTGCTCCATGAATGTGGGGAATTCTTTAGCTAAAACTCCAACCTCATTAAA
CATCAGAGATTTCACAATGGAGAAAGTTTACCATTAGTAATGAACTAGTCCGTAACTTGAAAGTATTTCG
ATTTCTTGGCTTTATATATCTTGTGGAAAGGACGATATGTGAGTCCTGTGTGGCAGCAG
