>Addgene plasmid #143903 | TFORF1017 | depositor partial sequence | sequence record 283837 | Barcode
TATGTGAGTCCTGTGTGGCAGCAG
